LOCUS       Exported 40409 bp ds-DNA circular SYN 12-MAY-2021
DEFINITION  Expression of WT EphA3 .
ACCESSION   .
VERSION     .
KEYWORDS    Ad-EphA3 WT
SOURCE      synthetic DNA construct
  ORGANISM  synthetic DNA construct
REFERENCE   1 (bases 1 to 40409)
  AUTHORS   Frieden LA, Townsend TA, Vaught DB, Delaughter DM, Hwang Y, Barnett
            JV, Chen J
  TITLE     Regulation of heart valve morphogenesis by Eph receptor ligand,
            ephrin-A1.
  JOURNAL   Dev Dyn. 2010 Dec;239(12):3226-34. doi: 10.1002/dvdy.22458. Epub
            2010 Oct 19.
  PUBMED    20960543
REFERENCE   2 (bases 1 to 40409)
  AUTHORS   .
  TITLE     Direct Submission
  JOURNAL   Exported May 12, 2021 from SnapGene Server 1.1.58
            http://www.snapgene.com
FEATURES             Location/Qualifiers
     source          1..40409
                     /organism="synthetic DNA construct"
                     /mol_type="other DNA"
     CDS             2085..2096
                     /codon_start=1
                     /product="Factor Xa recognition and cleavage site"
                     /label=Factor Xa site
                     /translation="IEGR"
     misc_feature    9189..9292
                     /label=Ad SA
                     /note="adenovirus major late transcript splice acceptor
                     (Friedrich and Soriano, 1991)"
     enhancer        12890..13193
                     /label=CMV enhancer
                     /note="human cytomegalovirus immediate early enhancer"
     promoter        13194..13397
                     /label=CMV promoter
                     /note="human cytomegalovirus (CMV) immediate early
                     promoter"
     polyA_signal    16642..16763
                     /label=SV40 poly(A) signal
                     /note="SV40 polyadenylation signal"
     enhancer        16849..17152
                     /label=CMV enhancer
                     /note="human cytomegalovirus immediate early enhancer"
     promoter        17153..17356
                     /label=CMV promoter
                     /note="human cytomegalovirus (CMV) immediate early
                     promoter"
     regulatory      17395..17404
                     /regulatory_class="other"
                     /note="vertebrate consensus sequence for strong initiation
                     of translation (Kozak, 1987)"
     CDS             17401..18117
                     /codon_start=1
                     /product="enhanced GFP"
                     /label=EGFP
                     /translation="MVSKGEELFTGVVPILVELDGDVNGHKFSVSGEGEGDATYGKLTL
                     KFICTTGKLPVPWPTLVTTLTYGVQCFSRYPDHMKQHDFFKSAMPEGYVQERTIFFKDD
                     GNYKTRAEVKFEGDTLVNRIELKGIDFKEDGNILGHKLEYNYNSHNVYIMADKQKNGIK
                     VNFKIRHNIEDGSVQLADHYQQNTPIGDGPVLLPDNHYLSTQSALSKDPNEKRDHMVLL
                     EFVTAAGITLGMDELYK"
     CDS             17401..18117
                     /codon_start=1
                     /product="the original enhanced GFP (Yang et al., 1996)"
                     /label=EGFP
                     /note="mammalian codon-optimized"
                     /translation="MVSKGEELFTGVVPILVELDGDVNGHKFSVSGEGEGDATYGKLTL
                     KFICTTGKLPVPWPTLVTTLTYGVQCFSRYPDHMKQHDFFKSAMPEGYVQERTIFFKDD
                     GNYKTRAEVKFEGDTLVNRIELKGIDFKEDGNILGHKLEYNYNSHNVYIMADKQKNGIK
                     VNFKIRHNIEDGSVQLADHYQQNTPIGDGPVLLPDNHYLSTQSALSKDPNEKRDHMVLL
                     EFVTAAGITLGMDELYK"
     primer_bind     complement(17446..17467)
                     /label=EGFP-N
                     /note="EGFP, reverse primer"
     primer_bind     complement(17707..17726)
                     /label=EXFP-R
                     /note="For distinguishing EGFP variants, reverse primer"
     primer_bind     18054..18075
                     /label=EGFP-C
                     /note="EGFP, forward primer"
     polyA_signal    18256..18377
                     /label=SV40 poly(A) signal
                     /note="SV40 polyadenylation signal"
     misc_signal     18520..18670
                     /label=Ad5 Psi
                     /note="packaging signal for adenovirus serotype 5"
     repeat_region   18758..18860
                     /label=ITR
                     /note="inverted terminal repeat of human adenovirus
                     serotype 5"
     rep_origin      18898..19278
                     /direction=RIGHT
                     /label=M13 ori
                     /note="M13 bacteriophage origin of replication; arrow
                     indicates direction of (+) strand synthesis"
     primer_bind     complement(18985..19004)
                     /label=F1ori-R
                     /note="F1 origin, reverse primer"
     primer_bind     19195..19216
                     /label=F1ori-F
                     /note="F1 origin, forward primer"
     CDS             complement(19326..20120)
                     /codon_start=1
                     /gene="aph(3')-II (or nptII)"
                     /product="aminoglycoside phosphotransferase from Tn5"
                     /label=NeoR/KanR
                     /note="confers resistance to neomycin, kanamycin, and G418
                     (Geneticin(R))"
                     /translation="MIEQDGLHAGSPAAWVERLFGYDWAQQTIGCSDAAVFRLSAQGRP
                     VLFVKTDLSGALNELQDEAARLSWLATTGVPCAAVLDVVTEAGRDWLLLGEVPGQDLLS
                     SHLAPAEKVSIMADAMRRLHTLDPATCPFDHQAKHRIERARTRMEAGLVDQDDLDEEHQ
                     GLAPAELFARLKASMPDGEDLVVTHGDACLPNIMVENGRFSGFIDCGRLGVADRYQDIA
                     LATRDIAEELGGEWADRFLVLYGIAAPDSQRIAFYRLLDEFF"
     primer_bind     complement(19437..19456)
                     /label=Neo-F
                     /note="Neomycin resistance gene, forward primer"
     primer_bind     20047..20066
                     /label=Neo-R
                     /note="Neomycin resistance gene, reverse primer"
     rep_origin      20952..21540
                     /direction=RIGHT
                     /label=ori
                     /note="high-copy-number ColE1/pMB1/pBR322/pUC origin of
                     replication"
     primer_bind     21441..21460
                     /label=pBR322ori-F
                     /note="pBR322 origin, forward primer"
     primer_bind     21694..21711
                     /label=L4440
                     /note="L4440 vector, forward primer"
     misc_feature    21726..21866
                     /label=bom
                     /note="basis of mobility region from pBR322"
     primer_bind     complement(21792..21811)
                     /label=pRS-marker
                     /note="pRS vectors, use to sequence yeast selectable
                     marker"
     primer_bind     21952..21974
                     /label=pGEX 3'
                     /note="pGEX vectors, reverse primer"
     CDS             complement(21968..22159)
                     /codon_start=1
                     /gene="rop"
                     /product="Rop protein, which maintains plasmids at low copy
                     number"
                     /label=rop
                     /translation="MTKQEKTALNMARFIRSQTLTLLEKLNELDADEQADICESLHDHA
                     DELYRSCLARFGDDGENL"
     repeat_region   23450..23552
                     /label=ITR
                     /note="inverted terminal repeat of human adenovirus
                     serotype 5"
     regulatory      35013..35022
                     /regulatory_class="other"
                     /note="vertebrate consensus sequence for strong initiation
                     of translation (Kozak, 1987)"
ORIGIN
        1 gacctggggg gcacagtgac aatacccgcg gccagccttc gagcggcccg catggccgcc
       61 cgtcggccgg tgcgacgtgc gcggttaagc agggccgccg ccgcgcgttg ggcggcagtg
      121 ccgggtcggc ggcggtggcg acgtgctacg cgcctccgcc gtctcttcat tttagcatag
      181 cgccgggctc cgcgcaccac ggtctgaatg gccgcgtcca ctgtggacac tggtggcggc
      241 gtgggcgtgt agttgcgcgc ctcctccacc accgcgtcga tggcgtcatc gacggtggtg
      301 cgcccagtgc ggccgcgttt gtgcgcgccc cagggcgcgc ggtagtgccc gcgcacgcgc
      361 actgggtgtt ggtcggagcg cttcttggcc ccgccaaaca tcttgcttgg gaagcgcagg
      421 ccccagcctg tgttattgct gggcgatata aggatggaca tgcttgctca aaaagtgcgg
      481 ctcgatagga cgcgcggcga gactatgccc agggccttgt aaacgtaggg gcaggtgcgg
      541 cgtctggcgt cagtaatggt cactcgctgg actcctccga tgctgttgcg cagcggtagc
      601 gtcccgtgat ctgtgagagc aggaacgttt tcactgacgg tggtgatggt gggggctggc
      661 gggcgcgcca aaatctggtt ctcgggaaag cgattgaaca cgtgggtcag agaggtaaac
      721 tggcggatga gttgggagta gacggcctgg tcgttgtaga agctcttgga gtgcacgggc
      781 aacagctcgg cgcccaccac cggaaagttg ctgatctggc gcgtggagcg gaaggtcacg
      841 gggtcttgca tcatgtctgg caacgaccag tagacctgct ccgagccgca ggttacgtca
      901 ggagtgcaaa gcagggtcca tgagcggatt ccggtctgag ggtcgccgta gttgtatgca
      961 aggtaccagc tgcggtactg ggtgaaggtg ctgtcattgc ttattaggtt gtaactgcgt
     1021 ttcttgctgt cctctgtcag gggtttgatc accggtttct tctgaggctt ctcgacctcg
     1081 ggttgcgcag cgggggcggc agcttcggcc gctgcttcgg cctcagcgcg cttctcctca
     1141 gcccgtgtgg caaaggtgtc gccgcgaatg gcatgatcgt tcatgtcctc caccggctgc
     1201 attgccgcgg ctgccgcgtt ggagttctct tccgcgccgc tgccactgct gttgctgccg
     1261 cctgcgccac ccccgccctg ttcggtgtca tctttcaagc tcgcctggta ggcgtccaca
     1321 tccaacagtg cgggaatgtt accaccctcc agatcatcgt aggtgatcct aaagccctcc
     1381 tggaagggtt gccgcttgcg gatgcccaac aagttgctca ggcggctgtg ggtgaagtcc
     1441 accccgcatc ctggcagcaa aatgatgtct ggatggaagg cttcgtttgt atatacccca
     1501 ggcatgacaa gaccagtgac ggggtcaaac cccagtctga agttgcgggt gtcaaacttt
     1561 accccgatgt cgctttccag aaccccgttc tgtctgccca ctttcaagta gtgctccacg
     1621 atcgcgttgt tcataaggtc tatggtcatg gtctcggagt agttgccctc gggcagcgtg
     1681 aactccaccc actcgtattt cagctccacc tgattgtcct tagtaggcaa gcgcgacacc
     1741 atcacccgcg ccttaaactt attggtaaac atgaactcgt tcacatttgg catgttggta
     1801 tgcaggatgg ttttcaggtc gccgccccag tgcgaccggt cgtcaagatt gatggtctgt
     1861 gtgcttgcct cccccgggct gtagtcattg ttttgaatga ccgtggtcag aaagttgctg
     1921 tggtcgttct ggtagttcag ggatgccaca tccgttgact tgttgtccac caggtacaca
     1981 cgggtggtgt cgaatagggg tgccaactca gagtaacgga tgctgtttct ccccccggta
     2041 ggccgcaggt accgcggagg cacaaacggc gggtccaggg gagcatcgaa gggagaaccc
     2101 agcgccgccg ccactggcgc cgcgctcacc acactctcgt aggagggagg aggaccttcc
     2161 tcatacatcg ccgcgcgccg catactaagg ggaatacaag aaaaccaacg ctcggtgcca
     2221 tggccttggt gagtttttta ttttgcatca tgcttttttt tttttaaaac attctcccca
     2281 gcctggggcg aaggtgcgca aacgggttgc cactccctcc caaatccagg acgctgctgt
     2341 cgtctgccga gtcatcgtcc tcccacacca gaccccgctg acggtcgtgc ctttgacgac
     2401 gggtgggcgg gcgcgggcct ggcacgtccc tgtgctcctg cgcgtacgtc ttccatctac
     2461 tcatcttgtc cactaggctc tctatcccgt tgttgggaaa tgccggaggc aggttttttt
     2521 cgcgctgcgg ctgcagcagc gagttgttta ggtactcctc ctcgcccagc aggcgcgggc
     2581 gggtggtgcg agtgctggta agagacccta tcaagcttgg aaatgggcta ctagcatctg
     2641 accgcggggc cgcagcgcct agatcggaca agctgcttgg cctgcggaag ctttcctttc
     2701 gcagcgccgc ctctgcctgc tcgcgctgtt gcaactctag cagggtctgc ggttgcgggg
     2761 aaaacacgct gtcgtctatg tcgtcccaga ggaatccatc gttaccctcg ggcacctcga
     2821 atcccccggt gtagaaacca gggggcggta gccagtgcgg gttcaagatg gcattggtga
     2881 aatactcggg gttcacggcg gccgcgcgat gcaagtagtc cattaggcgg ttgataaacg
     2941 gccggtttga ggcatacatg cccggttcca tgttgcgcgc ggtcatgtcc agcgccacgc
     3001 tgggcgttac cccgtcgcgc atcaggttaa ggctcacgct ctgctgcacg tagcgcaaaa
     3061 tgcgctcctc ctcgctgttt aaactgtgca acgaggggat cttctgccgc cggttggtca
     3121 gcaggtagtt tagggttgcc tccaggctgc ccgtgtcctc ctgccccagc gcgcggctga
     3181 cacttgtaat ctcctggaaa gtatgctcgt ccacatgcgc ctgacctatg gcctcgcggt
     3241 acagtgtcag caagtgacct aggtatgtgt cccgggacac gctgccactg tccgtgaagg
     3301 gcgctattag cagcagcaac aggcgcgagt tgggcgtcag caagctagac acggtcgcgc
     3361 ggtcgcctgt gggagcccgc accccccaca gcccctgcaa gtttttgaaa gcctggctca
     3421 ggtttacggt ctgcaggcct tgtctactgg tctggaaaaa atagtctggc ccagactggt
     3481 acacctcact ttgcggtgtc tcagtcacca ttagccgcag tgcgctcaca aagttggtgt
     3541 agtcctcctg tccccgcggc acgttggcgg gctgtgtact caggaaggcg tttagtgcaa
     3601 ccatggagcc caggttgccc tgctgctgcg cgcgctcacg ctgcgccacg gcctcgcgca
     3661 catcccccac cagccggtcc aggttggtct gcacgttgcc gctgttgtaa cgagccacgc
     3721 gctgaagcag cgcgtcgtag accaggccgg cctcgtcggg ccggatggcc ctgttttcgg
     3781 ccagcgcgtt tacgatcgcc agcaccttct cgtgcgtggg gtttgcgcgc gccgggacca
     3841 ccgcttccag aattgcggag agccggttgg cctgcggctg ctgccggaac gcgtcaggat
     3901 tgcgcgcagt cagcgacatg atgcggtcca tgacctggcg ccagtcgtcc gtggagttaa
     3961 ggccggacgg ctggctctgc agcgccgccc gcaccgccgg gtccgttgcg tcttgcatca
     4021 tctgatcaga aacatcaccg cttagtactc gccgtcctct ggctcgtact catcgtcctc
     4081 gtcatattcc tccacgccgc cgacgttgcc agcgcgcgcg ggtgccaccg ccagcccagg
     4141 tccggcccca gctgcctcca gggcgcgtcg gcttggggcc cagcgcaggt cagcgcccgc
     4201 gtcaaagtag gactcggcct ctctatcgcc gctgcccgtg ccagccaggg ccctttgcag
     4261 gctgtgcatc agctcgcggt cgctgagctc gcgccgccgg ctcacgctca cggccttgtg
     4321 gatgcgctcg ttgcgataaa cgcccaggtc gtcgctcaag gtaagcacct tcagcgccat
     4381 gcgcatgtag aacccctcga tctttacctc cttgtctatg ggaacgtaag gggtatggta
     4441 tatcttgcgg gcgtaaaact tgcccaggct aagcatggaa tagttgatgg cggccacctt
     4501 gtcagccagg ctcaagctgc gctcctgcac cactatgctc tgcaggatgt ttatcaaatc
     4561 gagcagccag cggccctcgg gctctactat gtttagcagc gcatccctga atgcctcgtt
     4621 gtccctgctg tgctgcacta taaggaacag ctgcgccatg agcggcttgc tatttgggtt
     4681 ttgctccagc gcgcttacaa agtcccacag atgcatcagt cctatagcca cctcctcgcg
     4741 cgccacaagc gtacgcacgt ggttgttaaa gcttttttga aagttaatct cctggttcac
     4801 cgtctgctcg tatgcggtta ccaggtcggc ggccgccacg tgtgcgcgcg cgggactaat
     4861 cccggttcgc gcgtcgggct caaagtcctc ctcgcgcagc aaccgctcgc gattcaggcc
     4921 atgccgcagc tcgcgccctg cgtggaactt tcgatcccgc atctcctcgg gctcctctcc
     4981 ctcgcggtcg cgaaacaggt tctgccgcgg cacgtacgcc tcacgcgtat cacgcttcag
     5041 ctgcaccctt gggtgccgct caggagaggg cgctcctagc cgcgccaggc cctcgccctc
     5101 ctccaagtcc aggtagtgcc gggcccggcg ccgcgggggt tcgtaatcac catctgctgc
     5161 cgcgtcaacc gcggatgtcg cccctcctga cgcggtagga ggaggggagg gtgccctgca
     5221 tgtctgccgc tgctcttgct cttgccgctg ctgaggaggg gggcgcatct gccgcagcac
     5281 cggatgcatc tgggaaaagc aaaaaagggg ctcgtccctg tttccggagg aatttgcaag
     5341 cggggtcttg catgacgggg aggcaaaccc ccgttcgccg cagtccggcc ggtccgagac
     5401 tcgaaccggg ggtcccgcga ctcaaccctt ggaaaataac cctccggcta cagggagcga
     5461 gccacttaat gctttcgctt tccagcctaa ccgcttacgc tgcgcgcggc cagtggccaa
     5521 aaaagctagc gcagcagccg ccgcgcctgg aaggaagcca aaaggagcac tcccccgttg
     5581 tctgacgtcg cacacctggg ttcgacacgc gggcggtaac cgcatggatc acggcggacg
     5641 gccggatacg gggctcgaac cccggtcgtc cgccatgata cccttgcgaa tttatccacc
     5701 agaccacgga agagtgcccg cttacaggct ctccttttgc acgctagagc gtcaacgatt
     5761 gcgcgcgcct gaccggccag agcgtcccga ccatggagca ctttttgccg ctgcgcaaca
     5821 tctggaaccg cgtccgcgac tttccgcgcg cctccaccac cgccgccggc atcacctgga
     5881 tgtccaggta catctacgga tatcatcgcc ttatgttgga agatctcgcc cccggagccc
     5941 cggccaccct acgctggccc ctctaccgcc agccgccgcc gcactttttg gtgggatacc
     6001 agtacctggt gcggacttgc aacgactacg tatttgactc gagggcttac tcgcgtctca
     6061 ggtacaccga gctctcgcag ccgggtcacc agaccgttaa ctggtccgtt atggccaact
     6121 gcacttacac catcaacacg ggcgcatacc accgctttgt ggacatggat gacttccagt
     6181 ctaccctcac gcaggtgcag caggccatat tagccgagcg cgttgtcgcc gacctagccc
     6241 tgcttcagcc gatgaggggc ttcggggtca cacgcatggg aggaagaggg cgccacctac
     6301 ggccaaactc cgccgccgcc gcagcgatag atgcaagaga tgcaggacaa gaggaaggag
     6361 aagaagaagt gccggtagaa aggctcatgc aagactacta caaagacctg cgccgatgtc
     6421 aaaacgaagc ctggggcatg gccgaccgcc tgcgcattca gcaggccgga cccaaggaca
     6481 tggtgcttct gtcgaccatc cgccgtctca agaccgccta ctttaattac atcatcagca
     6541 gcacctccgc cagaaacaac cccgaccgcc gcccgctgcc gcccgccacg gtgctcagcc
     6601 taccttgcga ctgtgactgg ttagacgcct ttctcgagag gttttccgat ccggtcgatg
     6661 cggactcgct caggtccctc ggcggcggag tacctacaca acaattgttg agatgcatcg
     6721 ttagcgccgt atccctgccg catggcagcc ccccgccaac ccataaccgg gacatgacgg
     6781 gcggcgtctt ccaactgcgc ccccgcgaga acggccgcgc cgtcaccgag accatgcgcc
     6841 gtcgccgcgg ggagatgatc gagcgctttg tcgaccgcct cccggtgcgc cgtcgtcgcc
     6901 gccgtgtccc ccctccccca ccgccgccag aagaagaaga aggggaggcc cttatggaag
     6961 aggagattga agaagaagaa gaggcccctg tagcctttga gcgcgaggtg cgcgacactg
     7021 tcgccgagct catccgtctt ctggaggagg agttaaccgt gtcggcgcgc aactcccagt
     7081 ttttcaactt cgccgtggac ttctacgagg ccatggagcg ccttgaggcc ttgggggata
     7141 tcaacgaatc cacgttgcga cgctgggtta tgtacttctt cgtggcagaa cacaccgcca
     7201 ccaccctcaa ctacctcttt cagcgcctgc gaaactacgc cgtcttcgcc cggcacgtgg
     7261 agctcaatct cgcgcaggtg gtcatgcgcg cccgcgatgc cgaagggggc gtggtctaca
     7321 gccgcgtctg gaacgaggga ggcctcaacg ccttctcgca gctcatggcc cgcatttcca
     7381 acgacctcgc cgccaccgtg gagcgagccg gacgcggaga tctccaggag gaagagatcg
     7441 agcagttcat ggccgagatc gcctatcaag acaactcagg agacgtgcag gagattttgc
     7501 gccaggccgc cgtcaacgac accgaaattg attctgtcga actctctttc aggttcaagc
     7561 tcaccgggcc cgtcgtcttc acgcagaggc gccagattca ggagatcaac cgccgcgtcg
     7621 tcgcgttcgc cagcaaccta cgcgcgcagc accagctcct gcccgcgcgc ggcgccgacg
     7681 tgcccctgcc ccctctcccg gcgggtccgg agccccccct acctccgggg gctcgcccgc
     7741 gtcaccgctt ttagatgcat catccaagga cacccccgcg gcccaccgcc cgccgcgcgg
     7801 taccgtagtc gcgccgcggg gatgcggcct cttgcaagcc atcgacgccg ccaccaacca
     7861 gcccctggaa attaggtatc acctggatct agcccgcgcc ctgacccgtc tatgcgaggt
     7921 aaacctgcag gagctcccgc ctgacctgac gccgcgggag ctccagacca tggacagctc
     7981 ccatctgcgc gatgttgtca tcaagctccg accgccgcgc gcggacatct ggactttggg
     8041 ctcgcgcggc gtggtggtcc gatccaccgt aactcccctc gagcagccag acggtcaagg
     8101 acaagcagcc gaagtagaag accaccagcc aaacccgcca ggcgaggggc tcaaattccc
     8161 actctgcttc cttgtgcgcg gtcgtcaggt caacctcgtg caggatgtac agcccgtgca
     8221 ccgctgccag tactgcgcac gtttttacaa aagccagcac gagtgttcgg cccgtcgcag
     8281 ggacttctac tttcaccaca tcaatagcca ctcctccaat tggtggcggg agatccagtt
     8341 cttcccgatc ggctcgcatc ctcgcaccga gcgtctcttt gtcacctacg atgtagagac
     8401 ctatacttgg atgggggcct ttgggaagca gctcgtgccc ttcatgctgg tcatgaagtt
     8461 cggcggagat gagcctctag tgactgccgc gcgagaccta gccgcgaacc ttggatggga
     8521 ccgctgggaa caagacccgc ttaccttcta ctgcatcacc ccagaaaaaa tggccatagg
     8581 tcgccagttt aggacctttc gcgaccacct gcaaatgcta atggcccgtg acctgtggag
     8641 ctcattcgtc gcttccaacc ctcatcttgc agactgggcc ctttcagagc acgggctcag
     8701 ctcccctgaa gagctcacct acgaggaact taaaaaattg ccttccatca agggcatccc
     8761 gcgcttcttg gaactttaca ttgtgggcca caacatcaac ggctttgacg agatcgtgct
     8821 cgccgcccag gtaattaaca accgttccga ggtgccggga cccttccgca tcacacgcaa
     8881 ctttatgcct cgcgcgggaa agatactctt caacgatgtc accttcgccc tgccaaatcc
     8941 gcgttccaaa aagcgcacgg actttttgct ctgggagcag ggcggatgcg acgacactga
     9001 cttcaaatac cagtacctca aagtcatggt cagggacacc tttgcgctca cccacacctc
     9061 gctccggaag gccgcgcagg catacgcgct acccgtagaa aagggatgct gcgcctacca
     9121 ggccgtcaac cagttctaca tgctaggctc ttaccgttcg gaggccgacg ggtttccgat
     9181 ccaagagtac tggaaagacc gcgaagagtt tgtcctcaac cgcgagctgt ggaaaaaaaa
     9241 gggacaggat aagtatgaca tcatcaagga aaccctggac tactgcgccc tagacgtgca
     9301 ggtcaccgcc gagctggtca acaagctgcg cgactcctac gcctccttcg tgcgtgacgc
     9361 ggtaggtctc acagacgcca gcttcaacgt cttccagcgt ccaaccatat catccaactc
     9421 acatgccatc ttcaggcaga tagtcttccg agcagagcag cccgcccgta gcaacctcgg
     9481 tcccgacctc ctcgctccct cgcacgaact atacgattac gtgcgcgcca gcatccgcgg
     9541 tggaagatgc taccctacat atcttggaat actcagagag cccctctacg tttacgacat
     9601 ttgcggcatg tacgcctccg cgctcaccca ccccatgcca tggggtcccc cactcaaccc
     9661 atacgagcgc gcgcttgccg cccgcgcatg gcagcaggcg ctagacttgc aaggatgcaa
     9721 gatagactac ttcgacgcgc gcctgctgcc cggggtcttt accgtggacg cagacccccc
     9781 ggacgagacg cagctagacc ccctaccgcc attctgctcg cgcaagggcg gccgcctctg
     9841 ctggaccaac gagcgcctac gcggagaggt agccaccagc gttgaccttg tcaccctgca
     9901 caaccgcggt tggcgcgtgc acctggtgcc cgacgagcgc accaccgtct ttcccgaatg
     9961 gcggtgcgtt gcgcgcgaat acgtgcagct aaacatcgcg gccaaggagc gcgccgatcg
    10021 cgacaaaaac caaaccctgc gctccatcgc caagttgctg tccaacgccc tctacgggtc
    10081 gtttgccacc aagcttgaca acaaaaagat tgtcttttct gaccagatgg atgcggccac
    10141 cctcaaaggc atcaccgcgg gccaggtgaa tatcaaatcc tcctcgtttt tggaaactga
    10201 caatcttagc gcagaagtca tgcccgcttt tcagagggag tactcacccc aacagctggc
    10261 cctcgcagac agcgatgcgg aagagagtga ggacgaacgc gcccccaccc ccttttatag
    10321 ccccccttca ggaacacccg gtcacgtggc ctacacctac aaaccaatca ccttccttga
    10381 tgccgaagag ggcgacatgt gtcttcacac cctggagcga gtggaccccc tagtggacaa
    10441 cgaccgctac ccctcccact tagcctcctt cgtgctggcc tggacgcgag cctttgtctc
    10501 agagtggtcc gagtttctat acgaggagga ccgcggaaca ccgctcgagg acaggcctct
    10561 caagtctgta tacggggaca cggacagcct tttcgtcacc gagcgtggac accggctcat
    10621 ggaaaccaga ggtaagaaac gcatcaaaaa gcatggggga aacctggttt ttgaccccga
    10681 acggccagag ctcacctggc tcgtggaatg cgagaccgtc tgcggggcct gcggcgcgga
    10741 tgcctactcc ccggaatcgg tatttctcgc gcccaagctc tacgccctca aaagtctgca
    10801 ctgcccctcg tgcggcgcct cctccaaggg caagctgcgc gccaagggcc acgccgcgga
    10861 ggggctggac tatgacacca tggtcaaatg ctacctggcc gacgcgcagg gcgaagaccg
    10921 gcagcgcttc agcaccagca ggaccagcct caagcgcacc ctggccagcg cgcagcccgg
    10981 agcgcacccc ttcaccgtga cccagactac gctgacgagg accctgcgcc cgtggaaaga
    11041 catgaccctg gcccgtctgg acgagcaccg actactgccg tacagcgaaa gccgccccaa
    11101 cccgcgaaac gaggagatat gctggatcga gatgccgtag agcaggtgac cgagctgtgg
    11161 gaccgcctgg aactgcttgg tcaaacgctc aaaagcatgc ctacggcgga cggtctcaaa
    11221 ccgttgaaaa actttgcttc cttgcaagaa ctgctatcgc tgggcggcga gcgccttctg
    11281 gcggatttgg tcagggaaaa catgcgagtc agggacatgc ttaacgaagt ggcccccctg
    11341 ctcagggatg acggcagctg cagctctctt aactaccagt tgcagccggt aataggtgtg
    11401 atttacgggc ccaccggctg cggtaagtcg cagctgctca ggaacctgct ttcttcccag
    11461 ctgatctccc ctaccccgga aaccgttttc ttcatcgccc cgcaggtaga catgatcccc
    11521 ccatctgaac tcaaagcgtg ggaaatgcaa atctgtgagg gtaactacgc ccctgggccg
    11581 gatggaacca ttataccgca gtctggcacc ctccgcccgc gctttgtaaa aatggcctat
    11641 gacgatctca tcctggaaca caactatgac gttagtgatc ccagaaatat cttcgcccag
    11701 gccgccgccc gtgggcccat tgccatcatt atggacgaat gcatggaaaa tcttggaggt
    11761 cacaagggcg tctccaagtt cttccacgca tttccttcta agctacatga caaatttccc
    11821 aagtgcaccg gatacactgt gctggtggtt ctgcacaaca tgaatccccg gagggatatg
    11881 gctgggaaca tagccaacct aaaaatacag tccaagatgc atctcatatc cccacgtatg
    11941 cacccatccc agcttaaccg ctttgtaaac acttacacca agggcctgcc cctggcaatc
    12001 agcttgctac tgaaagacat ttttaggcac cacgcccagc gctcctgcta cgactggatc
    12061 atctacaaca ccaccccgca gcatgaagct ctgcagtggt gctacctcca ccccagagac
    12121 gggcttatgc ccatgtatct gaacatccag agtcaccttt accacgtcct ggaaaaaata
    12181 cacaggaccc tcaacgaccg agaccgctgg tcccgggcct accgcgcgcg caaaacccct
    12241 aaataaagac agcaagacac ttgcttgatc caaatccaaa cagagtctgg ttttttattt
    12301 atgttttaaa ccgcattggg aggggaggaa gccttcaggg cagaaacctg ctggcgcaga
    12361 tccaacagct gctgagaaac gacattaagt tcccgggtca aagaatccaa ttgtgccaaa
    12421 agagccgtca acttgtcatc gcgggcggat gaacgggaag ctgcactgct tgcaagcggg
    12481 ctcaggaaag caaagtcagt cacaatcccg cgggcggtgg ctgcagcggc tgaagcggcg
    12541 gcggaggctg cagtctccaa cggcgttcca gacacggtct cgtaggtcaa ggtagtagag
    12601 tttgcgggca ggacggggcg accatcaatg ctggagccca tcacattctg acgcaccccg
    12661 gcccatgggg gcatgcgcgt tgtcaaatat gagctcacaa tgcttccatc aaacgagttg
    12721 gtgctcatgg cggcggcggc tgctgcaaaa cagatacaaa actacataag acccccacct
    12781 tatatattct ttcccaccct taaccacgcc cagatcctct agcagtgata aacgtctaat
    12841 agtaatcaat tacggggtca ttagttcata gcccatatat ggagttccgc gttacataac
    12901 ttacggtaaa tggcccgcct ggctgaccgc ccaacgaccc ccgcccattg acgtcaataa
    12961 tgacgtatgt tcccatagta acgccaatag ggactttcca ttgacgtcaa tgggtggagt
    13021 atttacggta aactgcccac ttggcagtac atcaagtgta tcatatgcca agtacgcccc
    13081 ctattgacgt caatgacggt aaatggcccg cctggcatta tgcccagtac atgaccttat
    13141 gggactttcc tacttggcag tacatctacg tattagtcat cgctattacc atggtgatgc
    13201 ggttttggca gtacatcaat gggcgtggat agcggtttga ctcacgggga tttccaagtc
    13261 tccaccccat tgacgtcaat gggagtttgt tttggcacca aaatcaacgg gactttccaa
    13321 aatgtcgtaa caactccgcc ccattgacgc aaatgggcgg taggcgtgta cggtgggagg
    13381 tctatataag cagagctggt ttagtgaacc gtcagatccg ctagagatcc atcagtggta
    13441 tgcttcgcgg agatatgctc ctctcactgc ccggtgcacc agcaacatgg attgtcacct
    13501 ctccatcctc gtcctgctcg gctgctgcgt cctcagctgc tccggagaac tgagcccaca
    13561 gccttccaac gaagttaatc tactagattc gaaaacaatt caaggagagc tgggctggat
    13621 ctcctaccca tcccatgggt gggaagagat cagtggtgtt gatgaacatt acacaccaat
    13681 caggacttac caggtgtgca atgtcatgga tcacagccaa aataattggc tgaggacaaa
    13741 ctgggtaccc agaaactcag ctcagaagat ctatgtggag ctaaagttca cactgcggga
    13801 ctgtaacagc attccattgg ttttggggac ttgcaaggag acctttaacc tgtactacat
    13861 ggagtctgat gatgatcatg gcgtcaaatt ccgagagcat cagttcacga agattgacac
    13921 cattgccgct gatgaaagtt tcactcagat ggatctcggg gatcgcattc tgaaactcaa
    13981 cactgagatt agagaagtgg gaccagtcaa caaaaagggg ttttatttgg cctttcaaga
    14041 tgttggtgct tgtgttgcct tggtgtctgt gagagtgtac ttcaaaaagt gcccgtttac
    14101 agtgaagaat ctggctatgt ttccagacac agtgcccatg gactcccagt ctttggtgga
    14161 ggttaggggc tcttgtgtca ataattccaa agaggaggac cctcccagga tgtactgcag
    14221 cacagaaggg gaatggctgg tccccattgg caaatgcact tgcaatgctg ggtatgaaga
    14281 acgaggtttc atatgccaag cttgtcgacc aggcttctac aaggcttccg atggtgctgc
    14341 taagtgtgct aagtgcccac cacacagctc aacacaagaa gatggttcaa tgaactgcag
    14401 gtgtgagaat aattatttcc gggcagaaaa agaccctcca tccatggctt gtacccgacc
    14461 tccatccgca ccaagaaatg ttatctcaaa cataaacgag acctcggtta tcctggactg
    14521 gagttggccc ctggacacag gaggccggaa ggatattacc ttcaacatca tatgtaaaaa
    14581 gtgtgggtgg aatgtcaggc agtgtgagcc gtgcagcccc aacgtccgct tccttcctcg
    14641 gcagcttgga ctcaccaaca ccacggtgac agtgacagac ctcctagctc acaccaacta
    14701 cacctttgag atcgatgctg ttaatggggt gtcagagctg agctcgccac cgagacagta
    14761 tgccgcagtc agcatcacaa ctaatcaggc tgctccatca ccagttatga caattaagaa
    14821 agatcggact tccagaaaca gtatctcttt atcttggcaa gaaccggaac atccaaatgg
    14881 aattatcctg gactatgagg tcaaatacta tgaaaagcag gagcaagaga cgagttatac
    14941 cattttgaga gcaagaggca caaatgttac tatcagtagc ctcaagccag atactactta
    15001 tgtcttccaa atccgagctc ggacagcagc gggatatgga accaacagcc gcaaatttga
    15061 atttgaaact agcccagact ctttctccat ctccggtgaa aacagtcatg tggtgatgat
    15121 tgctatttcc gcagctgtgg ccatcattgt cctcacggtg gtcacctatg ttctggtcgg
    15181 gaggttttgt ggctatcaca agtcaaaaca cagtgcagag gagaagcgcc ttcactttgg
    15241 gaatggccac ttaaaacttc caggtctcag gacctatgtt gatccacata catatgaaga
    15301 ccctactcaa gcagttcatg agttcgcgaa ggagttggat gccaccaata tatccatcga
    15361 caaagttgtt ggagcaggtg aatttggaga agtttgcagc ggccgcttaa aacttccttc
    15421 aaaaaaagag atttcggtgg ccataaagac cctgaaagta gggtataccg agaaacagag
    15481 gagagacttc ctcggtgaag cgagcatcat gggacagttt gaccatccca acatcatccg
    15541 actggaaggc gttgtcacta agagtaagcc agtgatgatt gtcacggaat acatggagaa
    15601 tggctccttg gacagtttct tacgtaagca cgatgcccag ttcacagtca tccagcttgt
    15661 gggaatgctc cgtgggatag catcaggtat gaaatacctc tcagatatgg gctacgtcca
    15721 ccgggacctt gctgctcgca acatcttgat caacagtaac ttagtgtgta aagtttctga
    15781 ctttggactc tctcgggtac ttgaagatga cccagaagct gcttacacaa ccaggggagg
    15841 aaagatacca ataaggtgga catcaccaga agcaattgcc taccgcaagt tcacctcagc
    15901 cagcgatgta tggagttacg ggattgttct ctgggaagtg atgtcttacg gagaaaggcc
    15961 atactgggag atgtccaatc aggatgtaat taaggctgtg gatgagggct atcgcctgcc
    16021 acctcccatg gattgcccag ctgccttgta tcagttgatg ttggactgct ggcagaaaga
    16081 caggaacaac agacccaagt tcgagcagat cgtcagcatt ctggacaaac tcatccggaa
    16141 tccaggcagt ctgaagatca tcaccagcgc ggctgcaagg ccatcaaacc ttcttctgga
    16201 ccaaagcaat gtcgatatcg ctaccttcca cacaactggt gattggctta acggcatgag
    16261 gacagcacac tgtaaggaaa tcttcacagg cgtcgaatac agctcctgtg acaccattgc
    16321 caagatctcc acagatgaca tgaaaaaggt tggtgtcact gtggttgggc cacagaagaa
    16381 gatcatcagc accattaaag ctctagaaac acaatctaag aatggtccag ttccagtgta
    16441 aagtcctgga gggatgtgag aaacgggaag atgcagcagc atcctcgagc ctaagcttct
    16501 agataagata tccgatccac cggatctaga taactgatca taatcagcca taccacattt
    16561 gtagaggttt tacttgcttt aaaaaacctc ccacacctcc ccctgaacct gaaacataaa
    16621 atgaatgcaa ttgttgttgt taacttgttt attgcagctt ataatggtta caaataaagc
    16681 aatagcatca caaatttcac aaataaagca tttttttcac tgcattctag ttgtggtttg
    16741 tccaaactca tcaatgtatc ttaacgcgga ggtttatcga cgatctgcta gtgattaata
    16801 gtaatcaatt acggggtcat tagttcatag cccatatatg gagttccgcg ttacataact
    16861 tacggtaaat ggcccgcctg gctgaccgcc caacgacccc cgcccattga cgtcaataat
    16921 gacgtatgtt cccatagtaa cgccaatagg gactttccat tgacgtcaat gggtggagta
    16981 tttacggtaa actgcccact tggcagtaca tcaagtgtat catatgccaa gtacgccccc
    17041 tattgacgtc aatgacggta aatggcccgc ctggcattat gcccagtaca tgaccttatg
    17101 ggactttcct acttggcagt acatctacgt attagtcatc gctattacca tggtgatgcg
    17161 gttttggcag tacatcaatg ggcgtggata gcggtttgac tcacggggat ttccaagtct
    17221 ccaccccatt gacgtcaatg ggagtttgtt ttggcaccaa aatcaacggg actttccaaa
    17281 atgtcgtaac aactccgccc cattgacgca aatgggcggt aggcgtgtac ggtgggaggt
    17341 ctatataagc agagctggtt tagtgaaccg tcagatccgc tagcgctacc ggtcgccacc
    17401 atggtgagca agggcgagga gctgttcacc ggggtggtgc ccatcctggt cgagctggac
    17461 ggcgacgtaa acggccacaa gttcagcgtg tccggcgagg gcgagggcga tgccacctac
    17521 ggcaagctga ccctgaagtt catctgcacc accggcaagc tgcccgtgcc ctggcccacc
    17581 ctcgtgacca ccctgaccta cggcgtgcag tgcttcagcc gctaccccga ccacatgaag
    17641 cagcacgact tcttcaagtc cgccatgccc gaaggctacg tccaggagcg caccatcttc
    17701 ttcaaggacg acggcaacta caagacccgc gccgaggtga agttcgaggg cgacaccctg
    17761 gtgaaccgca tcgagctgaa gggcatcgac ttcaaggagg acggcaacat cctggggcac
    17821 aagctggagt acaactacaa cagccacaac gtctatatca tggccgacaa gcagaagaac
    17881 ggcatcaagg tgaacttcaa gatccgccac aacatcgagg acggcagcgt gcagctcgcc
    17941 gaccactacc agcagaacac ccccatcggc gacggccccg tgctgctgcc cgacaaccac
    18001 tacctgagca cccagtccgc cctgagcaaa gaccccaacg agaagcgcga tcacatggtc
    18061 ctgctggagt tcgtgaccgc cgccgggatc actctcggca tggacgagct gtacaagtcc
    18121 ggactcagat ccaccggatc tagataactg atcataatca gccataccac atttgtagag
    18181 gttttacttg ctttaaaaaa cctcccacac ctccccctga acctgaaaca taaaatgaat
    18241 gcaattgttg ttgttaactt gtttattgca gcttataatg gttacaaata aagcaatagc
    18301 atcacaaatt tcacaaataa agcatttttt tcactgcatt ctagttgtgg tttgtccaaa
    18361 ctcatcaatg tatcttaacg cgatcaagct agcttgctag actcgactga ctataataat
    18421 aaaacgccaa ctttgacccg gaacgcggaa aacacctgag aaaaacacct gggcgagtct
    18481 ccacgtaaac ggtcaaagtc cccgcggccc tagacaaata ttacgcgcta tgagtaacac
    18541 aaaattattc agatttcact tcctcttatt cagttttccc gcgaaaatgg ccaaatctta
    18601 ctcggttacg cccaaattta ctacaacatc cgcctaaaac cgcgcgaaaa ttgtcacttc
    18661 ctgtgtacac cggcgcacac caaaaacgtc acttttgcca catccgtcgc ttacatgtgt
    18721 tccgccacac ttgcaacatc acacttccgc cacactacta cgtcacccgc cccgttccca
    18781 cgccccgcgc cacgtcacaa actccacccc ctcattatca tattggcttc aatccaaaat
    18841 aaggtatatt attgatgatg ttaattaaga attaattcga tcctgaatgg cgaatggnnn
    18901 nnnnnnnnnn nnnnnnnnnn nnnnnnnnnn nnnnnnnnnn nnnnnnnnnn nnnnnnnnnn
    18961 nnnnnnnnnn nnnnnnnnnn nnnnnnnnnn nnnnnnnnnn nnnnnnnnnn nnnnnnnnnn
    19021 ncnnnnnnnn nnnnnnnnnn nnnnnnnnnn nnnnnnnnnn nnnnnnnnnn nnnnnnnnnn
    19081 nnnnnnnnnn nnnnnnnnnn nnnnnnnnnn nnnannnnnn nnnnnnnnnn nnnnnnnnnn
    19141 nnnnnnnnnn nnnnnnnnnn nnncctttga cgttggagtc cacgttcttt aatagtggac
    19201 tcttgttcca aactggaaca acactcaacc ctatctcggt ctattctttt gatttataag
    19261 ggattttgcc gatttcggcc tattggttaa aaaatgagct gatttaacaa aaattttaac
    19321 aaaattcaga agaactcgtc aagaaggcga tagaaggcga tgcgctgcga atcgggagcg
    19381 gcgataccgt aaagcacgag gaagcggtca gcccattcgc cgccaagctc ttcagcaata
    19441 tcacgggtag ccaacgctat gtcctgatag cggtccgcca cacccagccg gccacagtcg
    19501 atgaatccag aaaagcggcc attttccacc atgatattcg gcaagcaggc atcgccatgg
    19561 gtcacgacga gatcctcgcc gtcgggcatg ctcgccttga gcctggcgaa cagttcggct
    19621 ggcgcgagcc cctgatgctc ttcgtccaga tcatcctgat cgacaagacc ggcttccatc
    19681 cgagtacgtg ctcgctcgat gcgatgtttc gcttggtggt cgaatgggca ggtagccgga
    19741 tcaagcgtat gcagccgccg cattgcatca gccatgatgg atactttctc ggcaggagca
    19801 aggtgagatg acaggagatc ctgccccggc acttcgccca atagcagcca gtcccttccc
    19861 gcttcagtga caacgtcgag cacagctgcg caaggaacgc ccgtcgtggc cagccacgat
    19921 agccgcgctg cctcgtcttg cagttcattc agggcaccgg acaggtcggt cttgacaaaa
    19981 agaaccgggc gcccctgcgc tgacagccgg aacacggcgg catcagagca gccgattgtc
    20041 tgttgtgccc agtcatagcc gaatagcctc tccacccaag cggccggaga acctgcgtgc
    20101 aatccatctt gttcaatcat gcgaaacgat cctcatcctg tctcttgatc agagcttgat
    20161 cccctgcgcc atcagatcct tggcggcaag aaagccatcc agtttacttt gcagggcttc
    20221 ccaaccttac cagagggcgc cccagctggc aattccggtt cgcttgctgt ccataaaacc
    20281 gcccagtcta gctatcgcca tgtaagccca ctgcaagcta cctgctttct ctttgcgctt
    20341 gcgttttccc ttgtccagat agcccagtag ctgacattca tccggggtca gcaccgtttc
    20401 tgcggactgg ctttctacgt gaaaaggatc taggtgaaga tcctttttga taatctcatg
    20461 gctgcagcaa tggcaacaac gttgcgcaaa ctattaactg gcgaactact tactctagct
    20521 tcccggcaac aattaataga ctggatggag gcggataaag ttgcaggacc acttctgcgc
    20581 tcggcccttc cggctggctg gtttattgct gataaatctg gagccggtga gcgtgggtct
    20641 cgcggtatca ttgcagcact ggggccagat ggtaagccct cccgtatcgt agttatctac
    20701 acgacgggga gtcaggcaac tatggatgaa cgaaatagac agatcgctga gataggtgcc
    20761 tcactgatta agcattggta actgtcagac caagtttact catatatact ttagattgat
    20821 ttaaaacttc atttttaatt taaaaggatc taggtgaaga tcctttttga taatctcatg
    20881 accaaaatcc cttaacgtga gttttcgttc cactgagcgt cagaccccgt agaaaagatc
    20941 aaaggatctt cttgagatcc tttttttctg cgcgtaatct gctgcttgca aacaaaaaaa
    21001 ccaccgctac cagcggtggt ttgtttgccg gatcaagagc taccaactct ttttccgaag
    21061 gtaactggct tcagcagagc gcagatacca aatactgtcc ttctagtgta gccgtagtta
    21121 ggccaccact tcaagaactc tgtagcaccg cctacatacc tcgctctgct aatcctgtta
    21181 ccagtggctg ctgccagtgg cgataagtcg tgtcttaccg ggttggactc aagacgatag
    21241 ttaccggata aggcgcagcg gtcgggctga acggggggtt cgtgcacaca gcccagcttg
    21301 gagcgaacga cctacaccga actgagatac ctacagcgtg agctatgaga aagcgccacg
    21361 cttcccgaag ggagaaaggc ggacaggtat ccggtaagcg gcagggtcgg aacaggagag
    21421 cgcacgaggg agcttccagg gggaaacgcc tggtatcttt atagtcctgt cgggtttcgc
    21481 cacctctgac ttgagcgtcg atttttgtga tgctcgtcag gggggcggag cctatggaaa
    21541 aacgccagca acgcggcctt tttacggttc ctggcctttt gctggccttt tgctcacatg
    21601 ttctttcctg cgttatcccc tgattctgtg gataaccgta ttaccgcctt tgagtgagct
    21661 gataccgctc gccgcagccg aacgaccgag cgcagcgagt cagtgagcga ggaagcggaa
    21721 gagcgcctga tgcggtattt tctccttacg catctgtgcg gtatttcaca ccgcatatgg
    21781 tgcactctca gtacaatctg ctctgatgcc gcatagttaa gccagtatac actccgctat
    21841 cgctacgtga ctgggtcatg gctgcgcccc gacacccgcc aacacccgct gacgcgccct
    21901 gacgggcttg tctgctcccg gcatccgctt acagacaagc tgtgaccgtc tccgggagct
    21961 gcatgtgtca gaggttttca ccgtcatcac cgaaacgcgc gaggcagctg cggtaaagct
    22021 catcagcgtg gtcgtgaagc gattcacaga tgtctgcctg ttcatccgcg tccagctcgt
    22081 tgagtttctc cagaagcgtt aatgtctggc ttctgataaa gcgggccatg ttaagggcgg
    22141 ttttttcctg tttggtcact gatgcctccg tgtaaggggg atttctgttc atgggggtaa
    22201 tgataccgat gaaacgagag aggatgctca cgatacgggt tactgatgat gaacatgccc
    22261 ggttactgga acgttgtgag ggtaaacaac tggcggtatg gatgcggcgg gaccagagaa
    22321 aaatcactca gggtcaatgc cagcgcttcg ttaatacaga tgtaggtgtt ccacagggta
    22381 gccagcagca tcctgcgatg cagatccgga acataatggt gcagggcgct gacttccgcg
    22441 tttccagact ttacgaaaca cggaaaccga agaccattca tgttgttgct caggtcgcag
    22501 acgttttgca gcagcagtcg cttcacgttc gctcgcgtat cggtgattca ttctgctaac
    22561 cagtaaggca accccgccag cctagccggg tcctcaacga caggagcacg atcatgcgca
    22621 cccgtggcca ggacccaacg ctgcccgaga tgcgccgcgt gcggctgctg gagatggcgg
    22681 acgcgatgga tatgttctgc caagggttgg tttgcgcatt cacagttctc cgcaagaatt
    22741 gattggctcc aattcttgga gtggtgaatc cgttagcgag gtgccgccgg cttccattca
    22801 ggtcgaggtg gcccggctcc atgcaccgcg acgcaacgcg gggaggcaga caaggtatag
    22861 ggcggcgcct acaatccatg ccaacccgtt ccatgtgctc gccgaggcgg cataaatcgc
    22921 cgtgacgatc agcggtccaa tgatcgaagt taggctggta agagccgcga gcgatccttg
    22981 aagctgtccc tgatggtcgt catctacctg cctggacagc atggcctgca acgcgggcat
    23041 cccgatgccg ccggaagcga gaagaatcat aatggggaag gccatccagc ctcgcgtcgc
    23101 gaacgccagc aagacgtagc ccagcgcgtc ggccgccatg ccggcgataa tggcctgctt
    23161 ctcgccgaaa cgtttggtgg cgggaccagt gacgaaggct tgagcgaggg cgtgcaagat
    23221 tccgaatacc gcaagcgaca ggccgatcat cgtcgcgctc cagcgaaagc ggtcctcgcc
    23281 gaaaatgacc cagagcgctg ccggcacctg tcctacgagt tgcatgataa agaagacagt
    23341 cataagtgcg gcgacgatag tcatgccccg cgcccaccgg aaggagctga ctgggttgaa
    23401 ggctctcaag ggcatcggtc gagacgtagg atccatgcat gttaattaac atcatcaata
    23461 atatacctta ttttggattg aagccaatat gataatgagg gggtggagtt tgtgacgtgg
    23521 cgcggggcgt gggaacgggg cgggtgacgt aggttttagg gcggagtaac ttgtatgtgt
    23581 tgggaattgt agttttctta aaatgggaag tgacgtaacg tgggaaaacg gaagtgacga
    23641 tttgaggaag ttgtgggttt tttggctttc gtttctgggc gtaggttcgc gtgcggtttt
    23701 ctgggtgttt tttgtggact ttaaccgtta cgtcattttt tagtcctata tatactcgct
    23761 ctgcacttgg ccctttttta cactgtgact gattgagctg gtgccgtgtc gagtggtgtt
    23821 tttttaatag gttttctttt ttactggtaa ggctgactgt tatggctgcc gctgtggaag
    23881 cgctgtatgt tgttctggag cgggagggtg ctattttgcc taggcaggag ggtttttcag
    23941 gtgtttatgt gtttttctct cctattaatt ttgttatacc tcctatgggg gctgtaatgt
    24001 tgtctctacg cctgcgggta tgtattcccc cgggctattt cggtcgcttt ttagcactga
    24061 ccgatgtgaa tcaacctgat gtgtttaccg agtcttacat tatgactccg gacatgaccg
    24121 aggagctgtc ggtggtgctt tttaatcacg gtgaccagtt tttttacggt cacgccggca
    24181 tggccgtagt ccgtcttatg cttataaggg ttgtttttcc tgttgtaaga caggcttcta
    24241 atgtttaaat gtttttttgt tattttattt tgtgtttatg cagaaacccg cagacatgtt
    24301 tgagagaaaa atggtgtctt tttctgtggt ggttccggag cttacctgcc tttatctgca
    24361 tgagcatgac tacgatgtgc tttctttttt gcgcgaggct ttgcctgatt ttttgagcag
    24421 caccttgcat tttatatcgc cgcccatgca acaagcttac atcggggcta cgctggttag
    24481 catagctccg agtatgcgtg tcataatcag tgtgggttct tttgtcatgg ttcctggcgg
    24541 ggaagtggcc gcgctggtcc gtgcagacct gcacgattat gttcagctgg ccctgcgaag
    24601 ggacctacgg gatcgcggta tttttgttaa tgttccgctt ttgaatctta tacaggtctg
    24661 tgaggaacct gaatttttgc aatcatgatt cgctgcttga ggctgaaggt ggagggcgct
    24721 ctggagcaga tttttacaat ggccggactt aatattcggg atttgcttag agatatattg
    24781 agaaggtggc gagatgagaa ttatttgggc atggttgaag gtgctggaat gtttatagag
    24841 gagattcacc ctgaagggtt tagcctttac gtccacttgg acgtgagggc cgtttgcctt
    24901 ttggaagcca ttgtgcaaca tcttacaaat gccattatct gttctttggc tgtagagttt
    24961 gaccacgcca ccggagggga gcgcgttcac ttaatagatc ttcattttga ggttttggat
    25021 aatcttttgg aataaaaaaa aaaacatggt tcttccagct cttcccgctc ctcccgtgtg
    25081 tgactcgcag aacgaatgtg taggttggct gggtgtggct tattctgcgg tggtggatgt
    25141 tatcagggca gcggcgcatg aaggagttta catagaaccc gaagccaggg ggcgcctgga
    25201 tgctttgaga gagtggatat actacaacta ctacacagag cgatctaagc ggcgagaccg
    25261 gagacgcaga tctgtttgtc acgcccgcac ctggttttgc ttcaggaaat atgactacgt
    25321 ccggcgttcc atttggcatg acactacgac caacacgatc tcggttgtct cggcgcactc
    25381 cgtacagtag ggatcgtcta cctccttttg agacagaaac ccgcgctacc atactggagg
    25441 atcatccgct gctgcccgaa tgtaacactt tgacaatgca caacgtgagt tacgtgcgag
    25501 gtcttccctg cagtgtggga tttacgctga ttcaggaatg ggttgttccc tgggatatgg
    25561 ttctaacgcg ggaggagctt gtaatcctga ggaagtgtat gcacgtgtgc ctgtgttgtg
    25621 ccaacattga tatcatgacg agcatgatga tccatggtta cgagtcctgg gctctccact
    25681 gtcattgttc cagtcccggt tccctgcagt gtatagccgg cgggcaggtt ttggccagct
    25741 ggtttaggat ggtggtggat ggcgccatgt ttaatcagag gtttatatgg taccgggagg
    25801 tggtgaatta caacatgcca aaagaggtaa tgtttatgtc cagcgtgttt atgaggggtc
    25861 gccacttaat ctacctgcgc ttgtggtatg atggccacgt gggttctgtg gtccccgcca
    25921 tgagctttgg atacagcgcc ttgcactgtg ggattttgaa caatattgtg gtgctgtgct
    25981 gcagttactg tgctgattta agtgagatca gggtgcgctg ctgtgcccgg aggacaaggc
    26041 gccttatgct gcgggcggtg cgaatcatcg ctgaggagac cactgccatg ttgtattcct
    26101 gcaggacgga gcggcggcgg cagcagttta ttcgcgcgct gctgcagcac caccgcccta
    26161 tcctgatgca cgattatgac tctaccccca tgtaggcgtg gacttctcct tcgccgcccg
    26221 ttaagcaacc gcaagttgga cagcagcctg tggctcagca gctggacagc gacatgaact
    26281 taagtgagct gcccggggag tttattaata tcactgatga gcgtttggct cgacaggaaa
    26341 ccgtgtggaa tataacacct aagaatatgt ctgttaccca tgatatgatg ctttttaagg
    26401 ccagccgggg agaaaggact gtgtactctg tgtgttggga gggaggtggc aggttgaata
    26461 ctagggttct gtgagtttga ttaaggtacg gtgatctgta taagctatgt ggtggtgggg
    26521 ctatactact gaatgaaaaa tgacttgaaa ttttctgcaa ttgaaaaata aacacgttga
    26581 aacataacac aaacgattct ttattcttgg gcaatgtatg aaaaagtgta agaggatgtg
    26641 gcaaatattt cattaatgta gttgtggcca gaccagtccc atgaaaatga catagagtat
    26701 gcacttggag ttgtgtctcc tgtttcctgt gtaccgttta gtgtaatggt tagtgttaca
    26761 ggtttagttt tgtctccgtt taagtaaact tgactgacaa tgttactttt ggcagtttta
    26821 ccgtgagatt ttggataagc tgataggtta ggcataaatc caacagcgtt tgtataggct
    26881 gtgccttcag taagatctcc atttctaaag ttccaatatt ctgggtccag gaaggaattg
    26941 tttagtagca ctccattttc gtcaaatctt ataataagat gagcactttg aactgttcca
    27001 gatattggag ccaaactgcc tttaacagcc aaaactgaaa ctgtagcaag tatttgactg
    27061 ccacattttg ttaagaccaa agtgagttta gcatctttct ctgcatttag tctacagtta
    27121 ggagatggag ctggtgtggt ccacaaagtt agcttatcat tatttttgtt tcctactgta
    27181 atggcacctg tgctgtcaaa actaaggcca gttcctagtt taggaaccat agccttgttt
    27241 gaatcaaatt ctaggccatg gccaattttt gttttgaggg gatttgtgtt tggtgcatta
    27301 ggtgaaccaa attcaagccc atctcctgca ttaatggcta tggctgtagc gtcaaacatc
    27361 aaccccttgg cagtgcttag gttaacctca agctttttgg aattgtttga agctgtaaac
    27421 aagtaaaggc ctttgttgta gttaatatcc aagttgtggg ctgagtttat aaaaagaggg
    27481 ccctgtccta gtcttagatt tagttggttt tgagcatcaa acggataact aacatcaagt
    27541 ataaggcgtc tgttttgaga atcaatcctt agtcctcctg ctacattaag ttgcatattg
    27601 ccttgtgaat caaaacccaa ggctccagta actttagttt gcaaggaagt attattaata
    27661 gtcacacctg gaccagttgc tacggtcaaa gtgtttaggt cgtctgttac atgcaaagga
    27721 gccccgtact ttagtcctag ttttccattt tgtgtataaa tgggctcttt caagtcaatg
    27781 cccaagctac cagtggcagt agttagaggg ggtgaggcag tgatagtaag ggtactgcta
    27841 tcggtggtgg tgagggggcc tgatgtttgc agggctagct ttccttctga cactgtgagg
    27901 ggtccttggg tggcaatgct aagtttggag tcgtgcacgg ttagcggggc ctgtgattgc
    27961 atggtgagtg tgttgcccgc gaccattaga ggtgcggcgg cagccacagt tagggcttct
    28021 gaggtaactg tgaggggtgc agatatttcc aggtttatgt ttgacttggt ttttttgaga
    28081 ggtgggctca cagtggttac attttgggag gtaaggttgc cggcctcgtc cagagagagg
    28141 ccgttgccca ttttgagcgc aagcatgcca ttggaggtaa ctagaggttc ggataggcgc
    28201 aaagagagta ccccaggggg actctcttga aacccattgg gggatacaaa gggaggagta
    28261 agaaaaggca cagttggagg accggtttcc gtgtcatatg gatacacggg gttgaaggta
    28321 tcttcagacg gtcttgcgcg cttcatctgc aacaacatga agatagtggg tgcggatgga
    28381 caggaacagg aggaaactga cattccattt agattgtgga gaaagtttgc agccaggagg
    28441 aagctgcaat accagagctg ggaggagggc aaggaggtgc tgctgaataa actggacaga
    28501 aatttgctaa ctgattttaa gtaagtgatg ctttattatt tttttttatt agttaaaggg
    28561 aataagatcc ccgggtactc tagttaatcg acttaggcga cctgacatta actagaggat
    28621 cttgatgtaa tccagggtta ggacagttgc aaatcacagt gagaacacag ggtcccctgt
    28681 cccgctcaac tagcaggggg cgctgggtaa actcccgaat caggctacgg gcaagctctc
    28741 cctgggcggt aagccggacg ccgtgcgccg ggccctcgat atgatcctcg ggcaattcaa
    28801 agtagcaaaa ctcaccggag tcgcgggcaa agcacttgtg gcggcgacag tggaccaggt
    28861 gtttcaggcg cagttgctct gcctctccac ttaacattca gtcgtagccg tccgccgagt
    28921 cctttaccgc gtcaaagtta ggaataaatt gatccggata gtggccggga ggtcccgaga
    28981 aggggttaaa gtagaccgat ggcacaaact cctcaataaa ttgcagagtt ccaatgcctc
    29041 cagagcgcgg ctcagaggac gaggtctgca gagttaggat tgcctgacga ggcgtgaatg
    29101 aagagcggcc ggcgccgccg atctgaaatg tcccgtccgg acggagacca agcgaggagc
    29161 tcaccgactc gtcgttgagc tgaatacctc gccctctgat tgtcaggtga gttataccct
    29221 gcccgggcga ccgcaccctg tgacgaaagc cgcccgcaag ctgcgcccct gagttagtca
    29281 tctgaacttc ggcctgggcg tctctgggaa gtaccacagt ggtgggagcg ggactttcct
    29341 ggtacaccag ggcagcgggc caactacggg gattaaggtt attacgaggt gtggtggtaa
    29401 tagccgcctg ttccaggaga attcggtttc ggtgggcgcg tattccgttg acccgggata
    29461 tcatgtgggg tcccgcgctc atgtagttta ttcgggttga gtagtcttgg gcagctccag
    29521 ccgcaagtcc catttgtggc tggtaactcc acatgtaggg cgtgggaatt tccttgctca
    29581 taatggcgct gacaacaggt gctggcgccg ggtgtggccg ctggagatga cgtagttttc
    29641 gcgcttaaat ttgagaaagg gcgcgaaact agtccttaag agtcagcgcg cagtatttac
    29701 tgaagagagc ctccgcgtct tccagcgtgc gccgaagctg atcttcgctt ttgtgataca
    29761 ggcagctgcg ggtgagggat cgcagagacc tgttttttat tttcagctct tgttcttggc
    29821 ccctgctctg ttgaaatata gcatacagag tgggaaaaat cctgtttcta agctcgcggg
    29881 tcgatacggg ttcgttgggc gccagacgca gcgctcctcc tcctgctgct gccgccgctg
    29941 tggatttctt gggctttgtc agagtcttgc tatccggtcg cctttgcttc tgtgtggccg
    30001 ctgctgttgc tgccgctgcc gccggtgcag tatgggctgt agagatgacg gtagtaatgc
    30061 aggatgttac gggggaaggc cacgccgtga tggtagagaa gaaagcggcg ggcgaaggag
    30121 atgttgcccc cacagtcttg caagcaagca actatggcgt tcttgtgccc gcgccatgag
    30181 cggtagcctt ggcgctgttg ttgctcttgg gctaacggcg gcggctgctt ggacttaccg
    30241 gccctggttc cagtggtgtc ccatctacgg ttgggtcggc gaacgggcag tgccggcggc
    30301 gcctgaggag cggaggttgt agccatgctg gaaccggttg ccgatttctg gggcgccggc
    30361 gaggggaatg cgaccgaggg tgacggtgtt tcgtctgaca cctcttcgac ctcggaagct
    30421 tcctcgtcta ggctctccca gtcttccatc atgtcctcct cctcctcgtc caaaacctcc
    30481 tctgcctgac tgtcccagta ttcctcctcg tccgtgggtg gcggcggcag ctgcagcttc
    30541 tttttgggtg ccatcctggg aagcaagggc ccgcggctgc tgctgatagg gctgcggcgg
    30601 cggggggatt gggttgagct cctcgccgga ctgggggtcc aagtaaaccc cccgtccctt
    30661 tcgtagcaga aactcttggc gggctttgtt gatggcttgc aattggccaa gaatgtggcc
    30721 ctgggtaatg acgcaggcgg taagctccgc attaggcggg cgggattggt cttcgtagaa
    30781 cctaatctcg tgggcgtggt agtcctcagg tacaaatttg cgaaggtaag ccgacgtcca
    30841 cagccccgga gtgagtttca accccggagc cgcggacttt tcgtcaggcg agggaccctg
    30901 cagctcaaag gtaccgataa tttgactttc gttaagcagc tgcgaattgc aaaccaggga
    30961 gcggtgcggg gtgcataggt tgcagcgaca gtgacactcc agtagaccgt caccgctcac
    31021 gtcttccatt atgtcagagt ggtaggcaag gtagttggct agctgcagaa ggtagcagtg
    31081 gccccaaagc ggcggagggc attcgcggta cttaatgggc acaaagtcgc taggaagtgc
    31141 acagcaggtg gcgggcaaga ttcctgagcg ctctaggata aagttcctaa agttctgcaa
    31201 catgctttga ctggtgaagt ctggcagacc ctgttgcagg gttttaagca ggcgttcggg
    31261 gaaaatgatg tccgccaggt gcgcggccac ggagcgctcg ttgaaggccg tccataggtc
    31321 cttcaagttt tgctttagca gtttctgcag ctccttgagg ttgcactcct ccaagcactg
    31381 ctgccaaacg cccatggccg tctgccaggt gtagcataga aataagtaaa cgcagtcgcg
    31441 gacgtagtcg cggcgcgcct cgcccttgag cgtggaatga agcacgtttt gcccaaggcg
    31501 gttttcgtgc aaaattccaa ggtaggagac caggttgcag agctccacgt tggagatctt
    31561 gcaggcctgg cgtacgtagc cctgtcgaaa ggtgtagtgc aatgtttcct ctagcttgcg
    31621 ctgcatctcc gggtcagcaa agaaccgctg catgcactca agctccacgg taacgagcac
    31681 tgcggccatc attagtttgc gtcgctcctc caagtcggca ggctcgcgcg tttgaagcca
    31741 gcgcgctagc tgctcgtcgc caactgcggg taggccctcc tctgtttgtt cttgcaaatt
    31801 tgcatccctc tccaggggct gcgcacggcg cacgatcagc tcactcatga ctgtgctcat
    31861 gaccttgggg ggtaggttaa gtgccgggta ggcaaagtgg gtgacctcga tgctgcgttt
    31921 tagtacggct aggcgcgcgt tgtcaccctc gagttccacc aacactccag agtgactttc
    31981 attttcgctg ttttcctgtt gcagagcgtt tgccgcgcgc ttctcgtcgc gtccaagacc
    32041 ctcaaagatt tttggcactt cgttgagcga ggcgatatca ggtatgacag cgccctgccg
    32101 caaggccagc tgcttgtccg ctcggctgcg gttggcacgg caggataggg gtatcttgca
    32161 gttttggaaa aagatgtgat aggtggcaag cacctctggc acggcaaata cggggtagaa
    32221 gttgaggcgc gggttgggct cgcatgtgcc gttttcttgg cgtttggggg gtacgcgcgg
    32281 tgagaatagg tggcgttcgt aggcaaggct gacatccgct atggcgaggg gcacatcgct
    32341 gcgctcttgc aacgcgtcgc agataatggc gcactggcgc tgcagatgct tcaacagcac
    32401 gtcgtctccc acatctaggt agtcgccatg cctttcgtcc ccccgcccga cttgttcctc
    32461 gtttgcctct gcgttgtcct ggtcttgctt tttatcctct gttggtactg agcggtcctc
    32521 gtcgtcttcg cttacaaaac ctgggtcctg ctcgataatc acttcctcct cctcaagcgg
    32581 gggtgcctcg acggggaagg tggtaggcgc gttggcggca tcggtggagg cggtggtggc
    32641 gaactcagag ggggcggtta ggctgtcctt cttctcgact gactccatga tctttttctg
    32701 cctataggag aaggaaatgg ccagtcggga agaggagcag cgcgaaacca cccccgagcg
    32761 cggacgcggt gcggcgcgac gtcccccaac catggaggac gtgtcgtccc cgtccccgtc
    32821 gccgccgcct ccccgggcgc ccccaaaaaa gcggatgagg cggcgtatcg agtccgagga
    32881 cgaggaagac tcatcacaag acgcgctggt gccgcgcaca cccagcccgc ggccatcgac
    32941 ctcggcggcg gatttggcca ttgcgcccaa gaagaaaaag aagcgccctt ctcccaagcc
    33001 cgagcgcccg ccatcaccag aggtaatcgt ggacagcgag gaagaaagag aagatgtggc
    33061 gctacaaatg gtgggtttca gcaacccacc ggtgctaatc aagcatggca aaggaggtaa
    33121 gcgcacagtg cggcggctga atgaagacga cccagtggcg cgtggtatgc ggacgcaaga
    33181 ggaagaggaa gagcccagcg aagcggaaag tgaaattacg gtgatgaacc cgctgagtgt
    33241 gccgatcgtg tctgcgtggg agaagggcat ggaggctgcg cgcgcgctga tggacaagta
    33301 ccacgtggat aacgatctaa aggcgaactt caaactactg cctgaccaag tggaagctct
    33361 ggcggccgta tgcaagacct ggctgaacga ggagcaccgc gggttgcagc tgaccttcac
    33421 cagcaacaag acctttgtga cgatgatggg gcgattcctg caggcgtacc tgcagtcgtt
    33481 tgcagaggtg acctacaagc atcacgagcc cacgggctgc gcgttgtggc tgcaccgctg
    33541 cgctgagatc gaaggcgagc ttaagtgtct acacggaagc attatgataa ataaggagca
    33601 cgtgattgaa atggatgtga cgagcgaaaa cgggcagcgc gcgctgaagg agcagtctag
    33661 caaggccaag atcgtgaaga accggtgggg ccgaaatgtg gtgcagatct ccaacaccga
    33721 cgcaaggtgc tgcgtgcacg acgcggcctg tccggccaat cagttttccg gcaagtcttg
    33781 cggcatgttc ttctctgaag gcgcaaaggc tcaggtggct tttaagcaga tcaaggcttt
    33841 tatgcaggcg ctgtatccta acgcccagac cgggcacggt caccttttga tgccactacg
    33901 gtgcgagtgc aactcaaagc ctgggcacgc gccctttttg ggaaggcagc taccaaagtt
    33961 gactccgttc gccctgagca acgcggagga cctggacgcg gatctgatct ccgacaagag
    34021 cgtgctggcc agcgtgcacc acccggcgct gatagtgttc cagtgctgca accctgtgta
    34081 tcgcaactcg cgcgcgcagg gcggaggccc caactgcgac ttcaagatat cggcgcccga
    34141 cctgctaaac gcgttggtga tggtgcgcag cctgtggagt gaaaacttca ccgagctgcc
    34201 gcggatggtt gtgcctgagt ttaagtggag cactaaacac cagtatcgca acgtgtccct
    34261 gccagtggcg catagcgatg cgcggcagaa cccctttgat ttttaaacgg cgcagacggc
    34321 aagggtgggg gtaaataatc acccgagagt gtacaaataa aagcatttgc ctttattgaa
    34381 agtgtctcta gtacattatt tttacatgtt tttcaagtga caaaaagaag tggcgctcct
    34441 aatctgcgca ctgtggctgc ggaagtaggg cgagtggcgc tccaggaagc tgtagagctg
    34501 ttcctggttg cgacgcaggg tgggctgtac ctggggactg ttgagcatgg agttgggtac
    34561 cccggtaata aggttcatgg tggggttgtg atccatggga gtttggggcc agttggcaaa
    34621 ggcgtggaga aacatgcagc agaatagtcc acaggcggcc gagttgggcc cctgtacgct
    34681 ttgggtggac ttttccagcg ttatacagcg gtcgggggaa gaagcaatgg cgctacggcg
    34741 caggagtgac tcgtactcaa actggtaaac ctgcttgagt cgctggtcag aaaagccaaa
    34801 gggctcaaag aggtagcatg tttttgagtg cgggttccag gcaaaggcca tccagtgtac
    34861 gcccccagtc tcgcgaccgg ccgtattgac tatggcgcag gcgagcttgt gtggagaaac
    34921 aaagcctgga aagcgcttgt cataggtgcc caaaaaatat ggcccacaac caagatcttt
    34981 gacaatggct ttcagttcct gctcactgga gcccatggcg gcagctgttg ttgatgttgc
    35041 ttgcttcttt atgttgtggc gttgccggcc gagaagggcg tgcgcaggta cacggtttcg
    35101 atgacgccgc ggtgcggctg gtgcacacgg accacgtcaa agacttcaaa caaaacataa
    35161 agaagggtgg gctcgtccat gggatccacc tcaaaagtca tgtctagcgc gtgggcggag
    35221 ttggcgtaga gaaggttttg gcccaggtct gtgagtgcgc ccatggacat aaagttactg
    35281 gagaatggga tgcgccaaag ggtgcgatcg caaagaaact ttttctgggt aatgctgtca
    35341 actgcggtct tgcctataag cggatagggg aagttagcag ggtaggcctg tccttcgcgc
    35401 atggtggggg caaggtagcc aacaaatcca gagttgttgt gttggtgtag gatgcccacc
    35461 tgttggtagt ccttgtattt agtatcatcc accacctgac ggctcatggg ctgnnnnnnn
    35521 nnnnnnnnnn nnnnnnnnnn nnnnnnnnnn nnnnnnnnnn nnnnnnnnnn nnnnnnnnnn
    35581 nnnnnnnnnn nnnnnnnnnn nnnnnnnnnn nnnnnnnnnn nnnnnnnnnn nnnnnnnnnn
    35641 nnnnnnnnnn nnnnnnnnnn nnnnnnnnnn nnnnnnnnnn nnnnnnnnnn nnnnnnnnnn
    35701 nnnnnnnnnn nnnnnnnnnn nnnnnnnnnn nnnnnnnnnn nnnnnnnnnn nnnnnnnnnn
    35761 nnnnnnnnnn nnnnnnnnnn nnnnnnnnnn nnnnnnnnnn nnnnnnnnnn nnnnnnnnnn
    35821 nnnnnnnnnn nnnnnnnnnn nnnnnnnnnn nnnnnnnnnn nnnnnnnnnn nnnnnnnnnn
    35881 nnnnnnnnnn nnnnnnnnnn nnnnnnnnnn nnnnnnnnnn nnnnnnnnnn nnnnnnnnnn
    35941 nnnnnnnnnn nnnnnnnnnn nnnnnngaga tagtcgttaa aggactggtc gttggtgtcg
    36001 tttctaagca tggcctcaag cgtggaggcg gtgttgtggg ccatggggaa gaaggtggcg
    36061 taaaggcaaa tgctatcaaa cttaatgctg gctccgtcaa cccttaggtc atttcctagg
    36121 gagctctgca gaaccatgtt aacatccttc ctgaagttcc actcgtaggt gtatgagccc
    36181 ggcaggagaa ggaggttttt aatggcaaag aacttctgag gcacctggat gtggaagggc
    36241 acatagcgac cattgcccag caacattgag cggtagcgca ggccagcatt gcggtggtgg
    36301 ttaaatgggt tgacgttgtc catatagtca agggaccagc gtgctccaag gttaatgtag
    36361 cagtccacta gcccgggagc caccactcgc ttgttcatgt agtcgtaggt gtttgggtta
    36421 tcagaaattt ttacgttgga aggactgtac tttagcttgt cgggcaaata cagcgctatg
    36481 ttggagtaca ggaaatttct ccacaggttg gcatttagat tgatttccat ggcaaaatta
    36541 tttccaactc ttatttcatt tttatctgaa aattctgtag catctttttc ccatccattt
    36601 tcctgacctg ttttaggttt taccttggta agagtctctg tattaatcac acctcccagt
    36661 ggaaagcagt aatttggaag ttcatcttca gttccatgat tttcaataat tctaacatct
    36721 ggatcatagc tgtcaacagc ctgattccac atagaaaagt acctggttct atcaccaatg
    36781 gaatcaagca aaagctggta tgaaagctct gtgtttctgt cttgcaaatc tacaacagca
    36841 ttcaactgcg atgcttggcc cgccagaaca cccatattac ccgtgctgtt gtaatacatt
    36901 agaccaataa aattgtccct aaaagcaatg taattaggcc tgttgggcat agattgttgg
    36961 cccattagtt ctcgtgagtt accttcctta atagtgggca tgtaagaaat atgagtgtct
    37021 ggggtttcta tatctacatc ttcactgtac aataccactt taggagtcaa gttatcacca
    37081 ttgcctgcgg ctgcctcagt agttgagaaa aattgcattt ccacttgact ttctagcttt
    37141 ccattttgtt gctttacaag aatgccttgc cctccatttt catttgtggg ttttgcatat
    37201 gaaccgtaac atggtttcat tggggtagtc ttttttagga ctctcccagc tgcatgatta
    37261 atttctgttt cgtaccactg agattctcct atttgaggtt caggttgaaa tgttttatcg
    37321 gcatatttag gtgtttgacc ttcgacacct atttgaatac cctcctttgt aatatttata
    37381 ccagaataag gcgcctgccc aaatacgtga gttttttgct gctcagcttg ctcgtctact
    37441 tcgtcttcgt tgtcatcgtc ctcttcttct aggtttattt caagagcagt agcagcttca
    37501 tcccattcgc aaggatttgg ggcacccttg ggagccaggg cgttgtaggc agtgccagag
    37561 tagggcttaa aagtagggcc cctgtccagc acgccgcgga tgtcaaagta cgtggaagcc
    37621 atgtccagca cacggttatc acccacagct agggtgaacc gcgccttgta cgagtacgca
    37681 gtatcctcac ggtccacagg gatgaaccgc agcgtcaaac gctgggaccg gtctgtggtc
    37741 acgtcgtgcg taggcgccac cgtggggttt ctaaacttgt tattcaggct gaagtacgtc
    37801 tcggtggcgc gggcaaactg caccagcccg gggctcaggt actccgaggc gtcctggccc
    37861 gagatgtgca tgtaagacca ctgcggcatc atcgaagggg tagccatctt ggaaagcggg
    37921 cgcgcggcgg ctcagcagct cctctggcgg cgacatggac gcatacatga cacacatacg
    37981 acacgttagc tatcagaagc atcgtcggcg cttcagggat tgcaccccca gacccacgat
    38041 gctgttcagt gtgctttgcc agttgccact ggctacgggc cgcaacgatc gcggaccgct
    38101 ggcggcgcgg cgcagggacg cgcggctagg acgggttaca acaacggcgg tcgggcctgg
    38161 cagcacaggt ttctgctggg tgtcggcggg gggaggcagg tccagcgtta cgggtgtgtg
    38221 ctggcccagc actccggtag ccatgggcgc gatgggacgg gtggtgggca ggccttgctt
    38281 tagtgcctcc tcgtacgagg gaggctcgtc tatttgcgtc accagagttt cttccctgtc
    38341 ggggcgcgga cgcttttcgc cacgcccctc tggagacact gtctccacgg ccggtggagg
    38401 ctcctctacg ggagggcggg gatcaagctt actgttaatc ttattttgca ctgcctggtt
    38461 ggccaggtcc accaccccgc taatgccaga ggccaggcca tctaccacct tttgttggaa
    38521 attttgctct ttcaacttat ccctcagcat ctggcctgtg ctgctgttcc aggccttgct
    38581 gccatagttc ttaacggtgg aaccgaaatt tttaatgccg ctccacagcg agccccagct
    38641 gaaggcgcca ccgctcatat tgctggtgcc gatatcttgc cagtttccca tgaacgggcg
    38701 cgagccgtgt cgcggggcca gagacgcaaa gttgatgtct tccattctac aaaatagtta
    38761 caggaccaag cgagcgtgag agtccagact ttttattttg atttttccac atgcaacttg
    38821 tttttaatca gtgtctctgc gcctgcaagg ccacggatgc aattccgggc acggcgccaa
    38881 tcgccgcggc gatcagtgga ataaggaggg gcaggatacc gccgcgcatg cgacggtgcg
    38941 acgcgcgccg ccgccggtgg tgcgcacgac gcatgccgcc cgtcaggccg tggccggcca
    39001 tgcccctcct acggtgcatt cttcctcgga atcccggcac cgggaaacgg aggcggcagg
    39061 tgagggccat atctgcaaga accacaaaga ccggctttta aacgatgctg gggtggtagc
    39121 gcgctgttgg cagcaccagg gtcctgcctc cttcgcgagc caccctgcgc acggaaatcg
    39181 gggccagcac gggctggcga cggcgacggc ggcggcgggt tccagtggtg gttcggcgtc
    39241 gggtagttgc tcgtcttctg gggcggtagg tgtagccacg atagccgggg gtaggcgcaa
    39301 tggaaggatg tagggcatat tcgggcagta gcgcgctggc ggcgccgtac ttcctcgaac
    39361 ggcgcgggcg ccggggggct gaaacgcgaa acatccacgg gtccgtttgc acctccgtag
    39421 aggtcttgga cgcggccgca gcgaccgcct gcaccgcggc atccgccacc gctgaggcaa
    39481 ccggggacgt ttgtgtctcc atgccctctg tggcggtggc aatactggtg ctactggtag
    39541 tgggtatctg aacgtccacg gtctgcacgc ccagtcccgg cgccacctgc ttgattggcc
    39601 gcacgcggac ctcgggctcc agcccaggtt ccacggtcat tttttccaag acatcttcca
    39661 gtcgctggcg cttgggtacc atcagctgca cggtgggtgc caagtcacca gactcgcgct
    39721 ttaggccgcg cttttcttcg gacggtgcaa gcgcgggcag cacctgctgc agtgttacgg
    39781 gctttaggct aggtgttggg ttgccctcgt ccagcggcaa cgccagcatg tccttatgcc
    39841 gctttccgta ggcaaactcc ccgaggcgct cgttggcctg ctcaagcagg tcctcgtcgc
    39901 cgtacacctc atcatacacg cgcttgtagg tgcgggtgga gcgctcaccg ggcgtaaaga
    39961 ctacggtggt gccgggtcgc aaaacacgtt ttacgcgtcg acctttccac tgtacccgtc
    40021 gcctgggcgc ggtagcgtgc agcagttcca cctcgtcgtc aagttcatca tcatcatctt
    40081 tctttttctt tttgacccgc tttagctttc ggggcttgta atcctgctct tccttcttcg
    40141 gggggccata gatctccggc gcgatgacct ggagcatctc ttctttgatt ttgcgcttgg
    40201 acatagcttc gttgcgcgcc gccgccgctg gatacataca acagtacgag tctaagtagt
    40261 tttttcttgc aatctagttg cgcggggggc gggtgcgcac gggcacgcgc aggccgctaa
    40321 ccgagtcgcg cacccaatac acgttgcccc tgcgaccctg agtcatagca ctaatggccg
    40381 cggctgctgc ggcggccgct cgtcgcctg
//
